>Addgene plasmid #242526 | pDASH-AIIK | addgene full sequence | sequence record 486047 | Addgene NGS Result
TTGCTTCCTGTCGGCCCTCATTCGTGCGCTCTAGGATCGACGATCGTCAACGTTCACTTCTAAAGAAATA
GCGCCACTCAGCTTCCTCAGCGGCTTTATCCAGCGATTTCCTATTATGTCGGCATAGTTCTCAAGATCGA
CAGCCTGTCACGGTTAAGCGAGAAATGAATAAGAAGGCTGATAATTCGGATCTCTGCGAGGGAGATGATA
TTTGATCACAGGCAGCAACGCTCTGTCATCGTTACAATCAACATGCTACCCTCCGCGAGATCATCCGTGT
TTCAAACCCGGCAGCTTAGTTGCCGTTCTTCCGAATAGCATCGGTAACATGAGCAAAGTCTGCCGCCTTA
CAACGGCTCTCCCGCTGACGCCGTCCCGGACTGATGGGCTGCCTGTATCGAGTGGTGATTTTGTGCCGAG
CTGCCGGTCGGGGAGCTGTTGGCTGGCTGGTGGCAGGATATATTGTGGTGTAAACAAATTGACGCTTAGA
CAACTTAATAACACATTGCGGACGTTTTTAATGTACTGAATTCTAGTAGTGCCCCAACTGGGGTAACCTT
TGGGCTCCCCGGGCGCGTACTCCGGTCTCAGGAGGTCATGAGACCCCGCGGTGCGGGTGCCAGGGCGTGC
CCCCGGGCTCCCCGGGCGCGTACTCCGAAGTTCCTATACTTTCTAGAGAATAGGAACTTCGAATTCGTAG
GGATAACAGGGTAATTCCCTTAATTCTCCGCTCATGATCAGATTGTCGTTTCCCGCCTTCAGTTTAAACT
ATCAGTGTTTGACAGGATATATTGGCGGGTAAACCTAAGAGAAAAGAGCGTTTATTAGAATAATCGGATA
TTTAAAAGGGCGTGAAAAGGTTTATCCGTTCGTCCATTTGTATGTGCATGCCAACCACAGGGTTCCCCTC
GGGAGTGCTTGGCATTCCGTGCGATAATGACTTCTGTTCAACCACCCAAACGTCGGAAAGCCTGACGACG
GAGCAGCATTCCAAAAAGATCCCTTGGCTCGTCTGGGTCGGCTAGAAGGTCGAGTGGGCTGCTGTGGCTT
GATCCCTCAACGCGGTCGCGGACGTAGCGCAGCGCCGAAAAATCCTCGATCGCAAATCCGACGCTGTCGA
AAAGCGTGATCTGCTTGTCGCTCTTTCGGCCGACGTCCTGGCCAGTCATCACGCGCCAAAGTTCCGTCAC
AGGATGATCTGGCGCGAGTTGCTGGATCTCGCCTTCAATCCGGGCCTGTGGCGGGAACTCCACGAAAATA
TCCGAACGCAGCAAGATCGTCGATCCTCCGGCGTTCAGCCTGTGCCACAGCCGACAGGATGGTGACCGAA
TCCTACAAGGTAGAATCCGCCTGAGTCGCAAGGGTGACTTCGCCTATATTGGACGACGGCGCGCAGAGGG
CGACCTCTTTTTGGGTTACGATTGTAGGATTATCACTAAAACAATACATGAACATATTCAAATGGCAATC
TCTCTAAGGCATTGGAAATAAATACAAATAACAGTTGGGTGGAGTTTTTCGACCTGAGGGCGTTAACCTT
CTGTTAACCTAAAAGCTCTTGCCCAAACAGCAGAATCGGCGCTAATTGCCAGCGGCGGAACTTTTCCAGT
TTCGCGAAAAGTATCGCCACTGGCAAGGAATGGGTTTGAGATGGCGAAGTCTGTCCTAAAAGCAGCGCCT
GTAGTTGTAGGGTTGACGGCCTTGATGGAGCGTCATGCCGATGCCCTCTCGAGCCAACTTCAAGCACATC
ATCTTAAGGTTTTCCCGCCGCATTCCGAGAAGGGCATTCGAACATTCGGGCCATCGGAGGCGTCCAAGCT
GCTCGGCGTTGGCGAGTCATATTTACGGCAGACCGCGTCTGAGATGCCAGAGTTGAATGTTAGCATGAGC
CCGGGTGGCAGGCGAATGTTCTCAATTGAAGATATCCATGTGATTCGGAAGTATATGGATCAGGTCGGCC
GCGGGAACCGGCGCTACCTGCCACATCGTCGAGGCGGCGAGCAGCTTCAGGTTATCTCTGTGATGAATTT
CAAAGGTGGGTCGGGTAAGACCACCACCGCCGCGCATCTGGCGCAGTACCTCGCTATGCGCGGATATCGA
GTCTTGGCCATTGATCTCGATCCTCAAGCGAGCCTTTCTGCACTCTTTGGGAGCCAACCGGAGACGGACG
TTGGCCCGAACGAAACGCTCTACGGCGCTATAAGGTATGATGATGAGCAGGTGGCAATCGAACGAGTCGT
CCGAGGGACTTACATTCCCGACCTCCACCTGATTCCTGGTAACCTTGAGCTGATGGAGTTTGAACACGAT
ACGCCACGCGCGCTGATGAACCGCAAAGAGGGCGACACGCTCTTTTATGGTCGCATCAGCCAAGTAATTG
AAGATATCGCGGATAACTATGACGTCGTGGTCATCGACTGCCCTCCCCAGCTTGGGTATCTCACGCTATC
CGCATTGACTGCGGCGACGTCCATTCTTGTCACGGTCCATCCGCAGATGCTGGATGTGATGTCGATGAAC
CAGTTTCTGGCAATGACATCGAACCTTTTGCGTGAAATCGAGAATGCTGGCGCCAAGTTCAAGTTTAATT
GGATGCGCTATCTGATAACCCGTTTCGAACCGAGCGACGGACCACAGAACCAAATGGTAGGTTATCTGCG
GTCGATTTTTGGCGAAAATGTCCTCAATTTTCCGATGCTTAAAACCACCGCGGTTTCGGACGCTGGCCTG
ACAAACCAGACTCTATTCGAAGTGGAGCGTGGCCTGTTCACGCGCTCGACCTATGATCGAGCCTTGGAGG
CGATGAACGCCGTCAACGACGAGATCGAAACACTGATCAAAAAAGCATGGGGTAGGCCCACATGAGCCGG
AAGCACATCCTTGGCGTCTCAACTGACGCCCCTGAGACGTCGCCCGCCGACAATAGGACGGCAAAGAACC
GCTCCATGCCGCTCCTCGGCGTAACAAGGAAGGAGCGCGATCCGGCAACGAAGCTCACAGCGAACATTGG
TAACGCACTGCGAGAGCAAAACGATCGTCTTAGCCGTGCCGAAGAGATCGAGCGGCGTCTCGCTGAAGGT
CAGGCAGTGATAGAGTTGGATGCCTCGTCAATAGAACCGTCTTTCGTGCAGGATCGTATGCGAGGGGACA
TTGACGGGCTCCTTACTTCGATCCGGGAACAAGGACAGCAAGTCCCAATCCTTGTGCGACCGCATCCGAG
CCAGCCGGGCCGATATCAGGTTGCCTTCGGCCACCGCCGGCTACGCGCCGTTTCAGAACTCGGACTTCCG
GTCAGAGCGGTCGTTCGCGAACTGACGGACGAGCAAGTGGTCGTAGCACAGGGTCAGGAAAACAATGAGC
GCGAAGATCTTACCTTCATCGAAAAGGCGCGCTTCGCACATCGCCTGAACAGGCAGTTTTCTCGAGAGAT
TGTCATCGCCGCGATGTCGATCGACAAGAGCAATTTGTCCAAGATGCTTCTGCTCGTCGACGCCCTCCCC
TCTGAACTGACCGATGCTATTGGTGCCGCTCCTGGTGTTGGACGGCCGAGTTGGCAACAACTTGCCGAGC
TGATTGAGAAAGTTTCTTCACCGGCCGACGTGGCTAAATATGCTATGTCGGAGGAAGTTCAAGCGCTGCC
ATCGGCAGAACGATTCAAGGCGGTGATCGCTAGTCTGAAGCCCAGTCGGGTTGCGCGTGGACTTCCCGAG
GTCATGGCCACCCCAGACGGCACCAGAATTGCACAGGTGACGCAGAGCAAGGCCAAACTGGAAATCACGA
TTGACAGGAAGGCGACGCCCGATTTTGCGACCTTCGTGCTCGATCATGTGCCAGCGCTGTATCAAGCGTA
CCACGCTGAGAACCAACGGAAACGGGGAGAGTAAACCGCAAAAGAAAAGAGCCCCCTCAACGTCGCCGTC
GCGGAAGCCCTTCTGTCTCTCTAGCGCGAACAGAATCGCATTTCCTCGAATCCTCGTCAAGAGTTTTTAG
CGCCGTTTTGGTGAGCTGATTTCCTTTGCCTGCTGAAAGGTGAAAGATGATGCAGACAGGAAGTGTAACG
ACGCCATTCGGGCGGCGGCCAATGACGCTTGCGCTTGTGCGGCGCCAGACGGCGCTGGCCGATATCAAAC
AAGGCAAGACAGCGGACAAGTGGAAGGTCTTTAGAGACGCGTCCGCGGCCATGGAACTACTTGGAATCCA
GTCCAACAGTCTTGCCGTCCTTGATGCGCTATTGAGCTTTCACCCGGAAACGGAGTTGCGTCAGGAGGCA
CAGCTGATCGTCTTCCCGTCGAATGCTCAGCTTGCCCTTCGGGCGCATGGGATGGCTGGCGCGACTTTGC
GTAGGCACATCGCCATGCTCGTGGAGTCAGGCTTGATCGTCCGGAAGGATAGCGCCAACGGAAAGCGTTA
CGCTCGTAAGGATGGCGCTGGTCAGATCGAGCGCGCGTTTGGCTTCGATTTGTCTCCGCTTCTCGCGCGG
TCCGAAGAGCTAGCGATGATGGCACAGCAGGTGATGGCCGATCGAGCAGCATTCAGGATGGCCAAAGAAA
GTCTGACGATTTGCCGACGGGACGTTCGGAAGCTAATTACGGCAGCTATGGAAGAGGGAGCGGAGGGCGA
CTGGCAAGCTGTCGAGGAAGTCTATGTGGAACTTGTGGGTAGAATTCCACGCGCCCCGACGCTTGCTGAT
GTAGAGTCAATTCTCGAAGAGATGTGGATGCTCCAGGAAGAGATAATCAACCGGTTGGAAATTAGAGACA
ATTCAGAAAATAATAGCACCAATGCTGCCCAGAGCGAGCAGCACATACAGAATTCAAAACCCGAATCCGT
TAATGAACTTGAACCTCGCTCTGAAAAGGAGCAGGGCGCTAAGCCGAGTGAAATAGACCGGGCAGGGAGC
GAGCCGATAAAAGCGTTCCCCCTCGGGATGATCCTGAAAGCATGCCCGACCATTGGCAATTATGGGCCGA
GCGGTGCGGTTGCTAGCTGGCGTGACCTCATGTCGGCTGCGGTGGTGGTTCGGTCTATGCTGGGGGTCAG
CCCGTCGGCTTACCAAGACGCGTGTGAGGCAATGGGACCGGAGAATGCGGCAGCAGCGATGGCGTGCATT
TTGGAGCGAGCGAACTTCATCAATTCGCCCGGGGGCTATCTCCGAGATCTGACACGGCGGAGCGAGCTCG
GGAAGTTTTCACTTGGCCCGATGATAATGGCGCTCTTGAAGGCTAGCGGGCAGGGGACGTTGCGGTTTGG
CTAGAATTAGCGAGTATGGAGCAGGATGGTCTGTGGTCAGCTGACCACAGACCTAATAGGTTGAAAACAT
GAGCGTTTTTTGGATGATCGACAGACCATCCGATTCCCGGAGTACCAAGCGTGCTCTGATGGGAGCGATA
ACATTACTCAACAAGCACGAAGGCCCCATGCCGATCGTTGATCGTGAAGGAGAGCCTGCTCTACATGCGG
CGGTATTTTGCCGGCCGAGGCATGTAGTCGCGGAGCACTGCCTATTTACTGCCCTAGGCACAAACGTTGA
CTCTTGGATCGAGCTGGCAGACAAAGCAATAACCCACACAGAGGACGATTAATGGCTGACGAAGAGATCC
AGAATCCGCCGGACGGTACTGCTGCTGCCGAAGTTGAGCCGGCTGCTCCTAGAGGTAGAAGAGCAAAGAA
AGCACCAGCCGAAACAGCCCGCACGGGATCGTTCAAATCCGTGAAGCCGAAAACCCGCGGCCTCAGCAAC
CGAGAAAAACTGGAGAAGATCGGTCAAATCGAAGCTCAGGTCGCTGGCGGCGCAACCTTGAAGGACGCCG
TTAAGATCGTGGGTATTTCCGTTCAGACCTATTATCAATGGAAGAGAGCTGCGGTTCAACCTGTCTCACA
GAATCCGGCCGTGTCTGTTTCAGTTGACGATGAACTCGGCGAGTTCATCCAACTCGAGGAGGAAAATCGG
CGGCTCAGAAAGCTACAGCTTCTCTCTGAAAAATTGCGCGCAGAAAACGCGGACTTACGCAAAAGACTTG
GAATCAACTAGCGGCCTTTGGGGGTCCCTCGCTAAATCAACTTGACGCGCATCTCTCAATGAATGAATGC
CTTGGAAAATTTCCGCGCATTCTGATCGTTGCGCTATCAAGCAATCCCAATCTTCTGGCATATGAAAAAA
CCACGACCCAAATTCGTCGTCGAATATAAGACGAACAGGCGACAAGCCAAGGCCCGACCAACGTCAATCT
GGGGCAATCTGGGTTTGCAGGCGGTGGGCCGTGCGGTCGCGGCCGACGGAGTCGTGCCGAAGAGTAGTCT
GCCGCAAGTCCGTTCCGTCCTGGAGAAGGTTGTCGCTGCAGATCCAGACGTGGCTGCCATCTTTGCTCAG
GTTGAGATTAAGGGCCTTCCGGCTCCCCCCAATACATCATCACCGAACGAGGGTCACATCGAGCCGGTAG
TTATTGAGGGCAAGGTGTTTGCCGCGCCTTTCGTGCAGGAGGAGCGCACCTTGGCCCCGCCGCAGGCTCC
GAGATCTCGAGCGAAACCGCGGACAAAAAGGCGGTCCCCGGACACCACAGAACGTCCTGCAGTCCAAGGT
TACCGTCGTGGTCCCTCGGTGCTGCCAGGTTTTGAGGAAGAGCTTGCCGCTATCGAGGCGGAAAACCGTC
GTCTGAAGCGCCTCTTGATCGTGAAGCTCCGTGAGGAGAACGACAGGCTTAAGTTCGCGCTTCGACGATT
TGGGGGCGCCTGAGCACGATGCTGGCCCACTTGCTTCAGCGGGCAAACAACATGGAGTGGAGATCTAATG
ATCGCGGCGCTTGAACATCGCTAGGGGTCTTCGGCGCCGCTGAACCGTGCTCCATTTTGCACTCGGAGAC
ACAGCCTCCCAAAAACCTGGCGCCGCTCGTTGGTGAACTCCTCAACATCGAGCGGATCAAGGGAAACTGG
AATGACATCCTTCGACCCGTCACGGCGATCCGCTCTGGCCAGGTCCAACCTACGGCCATGCCCGCAAAGC
CAACGGCATTTCCACGTCAAGCACATTGACCCACTCGGCTGACGGTACATCAGCTGGCGAGCTCATCCGG
ACCCAGACGAACTGCGTTGATCTCAGGCCGTTGCGGCAGAAAACCTCCATCCTCGCAGCCGATCCAACAC
TTTCCTGTGGTAATGCCTATTTCAGATGAAACAGCCTTTTTTAAACTTGGCGCGTCATTCTGATATTATG
GCCACACCTCTACGATCTAGGGAGTGCGAGAAGTGGAAAGAAATGAAGAACCCGATTTGCACACACATAC
CTCGATGCGGAATAAAAATGCATCATCGCTTGGTGAGGCCCTGGATGACGATGCGATCGCCAACATCGCG
CATCACATTGTTACAGACGACCCGGTGGAAACGTCAAAAAACTTCACAAAACTTAAGCTGATTAACAAAT
CAGTGAAACAGGGTTTCGAACGCAGTGCGTACGGAAAATTCCATCGACGCATTAGCCGGCTTGGTATTGC
TAGTAAGGCGCTATATGACAACGCTGTGCCGAAGGAAGGATTCGTAGAACATCCTGAATATGCTCCAGCT
CTGCAAAGGGATTATGCGTTGGCAGGAGAGCGAATTGAGGCGGTTGGTGGAACTTTCAGGTTGCAAACAC
CTCAGCGGAAATCGGCTCTTGTAGATCATATCTTGAGTATGCCCGAAGGTTTCGATCAAGCTCATGCCCT
TGAGTCTATAGCCCCTCATGTTGGCGATCTAAGCGCGGAAGATCGCCATCGTGTTGTGAACAAAATGCTC
GAGCACTTTGCCACCCCGTTTCAAGAAGGGGGGCTGCCAACCGACGAAAATTTTTGTGGAACGTACGCTT
TGTCCAAGGCGTTTCCTCATATGGAAGACAGCCTAAAAGCAAAGATGCTGGATGTGGTGTTAGAGCATCC
TCACTTAGCCAACCTCCATTGGACGCAGAGAGAACTAGTTGAAGGGTGGCATCAAGACCGTGAAGCTGAG
AAGTCAGCCTGGCGTTCCAATCAAAAGCCAATTGTCGAGGGGCGACTTGCAGACCTCGAACGATCGATCC
ACAGTGATATCGAGGTGACAAACAGGAGTGATTTTGCGAGGATGCGTTCAGCCAGGCCCTTGCAACAAGC
TATAAGCGATACGTTCGATCTTGCGCGTGAGGAGCTCAAAAGCCGCCCTCGTGAAGGGCGGGGTCGATAA
TTACATCTATTGGTCTTTCTGCCGAACCTCTATGAAATCCGCACGTCAAATGTGGCTTTTACTTCCCGAT
TTCAATTGAAGCGCTAAGCTGAAAATCCCGTCCCCATTTCTGACCTAACGGTTTCATCACCGGGGCAGGG
AGCGGCGCTTAAAACGGTGACGGCCACCACCAAAGGACATGTTCGCTCACGCGGTGCCTCCGTGCTTCTT
TGCAAGAGCCTGCTTCAGGCTGATGATCTCCTTCAGTGCGTTGGTGTGAATCCGCTCCAGGCGTTTCAGT
TCGCTCTCCAAATAGGCGTTGCGCTTATCCAGCCTCGTCCGATCTTCTTCCAAGCTCTCCATTTTCACTA
GCGCGTTATGGTAATTCAACCGTAACTCCTCAAAAAAAGCACGTTCGGCGACGAAATGGGTTTCGGAATC
GAGTTCAGGTATGTCGCCGACATGCACGACGCGAACCGCCTTGCCGGCAGCGGCGAGCCGGGCGCGGTAA
GCGCGTTGAATTTCCGCTTGGGTCAGCGCGTTTGGCTTGCGGGGCCGCGAGGAAATTTGGGAGTAACCAT
AACGGTTATTTATCATAACGCGTTATCACTGGATAGCATCGGCGCAGGCGGATGGCGCGCTTCGCCGGGT
CGAAATCAATATTTCCAGATCGAGATGGATTGAAGACCTGAAGGGCCCTCAGAGCCCAGACGCCTTGGTT
AGGTTGGTGCGGAACCGATCCCGCCGCCGCTGGTATTTGCGCGTCATCTCGGCCGAGGCGTGGCCTAGTT
GTTTCTGAACGTAACGCTCCTCAATGTCGGCCGAGGAGGCAAGACCGGCGCGCAGCGAGTGCCCTGAGAA
CAGCAGCGCCCGTTCCCCTTCTGGAAGATCGGAACGGACGCCGGCGGCGAGTGCGGTCTGCTTGACCAGG
CGGGCGACATGCTTGTCGGAGAGCCGCTCGACGTCCACGGTCTTGTTGTCCTTGAAGATGCGCCGGAACA
GGGGACCGCGCGCGATCCTGCCGAAGCGGATCGTAGTGACCACCATTTGCCCCATATCACCGTCGGTACT
GATCCCGTCGTCAATAAACCGAACCGCTACACCCTGAGCATCAAACTCTTTTATCAGTTGGATCATGTCG
GCGGTGTCGCGGCCAAGACGGTCGAGCTTCTTCACCAGAATGACATCACCTTCCTCCACCTTCATCCTCA
GCAAATCCAGCCCTTCCCGATCTGTTGAACTGCCGGATGCCTTGTCGGTAAAGATGCGGTTAGCTTTTAC
CCCTGCATCTTTGAGCGCTGAGGTCTGCCTCGTGAAGAAGGTGTTGCTGACTCATACCAGGCCTGAATCG
CCCCATCATCCAGCCAGAAAGTGAGGGAGCCACGGTTGATGAGAGCTTTGTTGTAGGTGGACCAGTTGGT
GATTTTGAACTTTTGCTTTGCCACGGAACGGTCTGCGTTGTCGGGAAGATGCGTGATCTGATCCTTCAAC
TCAGCAAAAGTTCGATTTATTCAACAAAGCCGCCGTCCCGTCAAGTCAGCGTAATGCTCTGCCAGTGTTA
CAACCAATTAACCAATTCTGATTAGAAAAACTCATCGAGCATCAAATGAAACTGCAATTTATTCATATCA
GGATTATCAATACCATATTTTTGAAAAAGCCGTTTCTGTAATGAAGGAGAAAACTCACCGAGGCAGTTCC
ATAGGATGGCAAGATCCTGGTATCGGTCTGCGATTCCGACTCGTCCAACATCAATACAACCTATTAATTT
CCCCTCGTCAAAAATAAGGTTATCAAGTGAGAAATCACCATGAGTGACGACTGAATCCGGTGAGAATGGC
AAAAGCAGCTTATGCATTTCTTTCCAGACTTGTTCAACAGGCCAGCCATTACGCTCGTCATCAAAATCAC
TCGCATCAACCAAACCGTTATTCATTCGTGATTGCGCCTGAGCGAGACGAAATACGCGATCGCTGTTAAA
AGGACAATTACAAACAGGAATCGAATGCAACCGGCGCAGGAACACTGCCAGCGCATCAACAATATTTTCA
CCTGAATCAGGATATTCTTCTAATACCTGGAATGCTGTTTTCCCGGGGATCGCAGTGGTGAGTAACCATG
CATCATCAGGAGTACGGATAAAATGCTTGATGGTCGGAAGAGGCATAAATTCCGTCAGCCAGTTTAGTCT
GACCATCTCATCTGTAACATCATTGGCAACGCTACCTTTGCCATGTTTCAGAAACAACTCTGGCGCATCG
GGCTTCCCATACAATCGATAGATTGTCGCACCTGATTGCCCGACATTATCGCGAGCCCATTTATACCCAT
ATAAATCAGCATCCATGTTGGAATTTAATCGCGGCCTCGAGCAAGACGTTTCCCGTTGAATATGGCTCAT
AACACCCCTTGTATTACTGTTTATGTAAGCAGACAGTTTTATTGTTCATGATGATATATTTTTATCTTGT
GCAATGTAACATCAGAGATTTTGAGACACCGCGCTTGCGGAAGCATCAGCAAATAAGGCCAGCACAGCCA
GCGCAGTTGCCGCTTTGGTTCCTGATTCTGTTCTTGATGAATTAAACAAAGCGGCACAGTAACAAAGGAC
TTCATTGATAATTTTTCTTCAGGAGGAAGACATGTCATTCTTTTCTACGTTAAAAACAGCTTTGTCTTTG
AAGGAGAAACTTGCTGCTACTGGTGTTCTTGTTCTGATTTGCGCACTTGTTGGTGCTGGGTTTGCATGGG
AACGTCATCAGCTAAAGCAAGCCATAGAGAAAATTGGCAGTCTTGATCAGGCTGTTAAGGAACGTGATAA
GTCAATAATGGATCTTAACCAGACCATTGAGACGATGAACAAAGCAGAGCAACATTTTCACAGCCAGGAA
GTGAAAAATGAATCAGAACAAGCCAAGTATGCTGACAGGCAAATGGAACGAAAAGCTGAAGTTCAGAAAC
AACTGGTTGCGGCGGGTAATGTTCGCCAGCGTATTCCTGCTGACACTCAGCGGTTGCTCCGGGAGTCGAT
CAGCGAATTTAACGCCGACGCCGACAAAGGTTAACCACCCTGCCCCCAAAAGTGCATTTATGTGTAGGAT
GCCAGAGTTTAGCAGTGAATATTTTGATGATCTGCCAGCGTATATCCTCGATACAGAAACGATGCTGATG
GGGATTAACAGGAAGAATCGCAACGTTAATGATTACAACCGAGCTATTAGCGGTAACTAAAAGGGATTTT
TATGTCTGATAAAGTAACAGTAAAGCAAACTATCAACAAAGCGACTTCAATCTACAAAATTGAGCAAATC
ACTGTTGGCAAGCCAGGATCTGAACAATACCGTCGTGCTTTCGAGCTTGCCGATCAGCTTGGTTTAAAAC
ACCCGGATTGCATTGAGCATGTATTTCCGACCTATGCTGATGAGCAATGTACTCATGTTCTTACCGAAGA
GGATTTTTTCAGCACTGAAGAACGAGAAGGCGTTGATCGCTGCATTGGTGTGATTTGTTCTTCGGTAAGT
GATGAGTTATTCCCTAATGTGCCTGAATATGGTGGTATTGGATACCAATTCCTGTACGAGGGCGATGAGC
TTAAATGCTATGAACATGGTCTTCTCATCGAAAGCGTAGAATAATACGACTCCCTTCCAACCGGCTACGT
TGGCCGGTTTTTCACTTATCCACATTATCCACTGGATAGATCCAATAATCAGGTCCATACAGATCCCAAT
TAGATCCATATAGATCCCTGATCGTTGCAGGCCGCGCCACGTCTGGCTTAGAAGTGTATCGCGATGTGTG
CTGGAGGGAAAACGATGTGTGCTGGAGGGATAAAAATGTGTGCTGACGGGTTGCTAATGTGTGCTGGCGG
GATATAGGATGTGTGTTGACGGGAAAGCTAGCTTGGGTAGTTATCACCACTTATAAAAACTATCCACACA
ATTCGGAAAAAGTAATATGAATCAATCATTTATCTCCGATATTCTTTACGCAGACATTGAAAGTAAGGCA
AAAGAACTAACAGTTAATTCAAACAACACTGTGCAGCCTGTAGCGTTGATGCGCTTGGGGGTATTCGTGC
CGAAGCCATCAAAGAGCAAAGGAGAAAGTAAAGAGATTGATGCCACCAAAGCGTTTTCCCAGCTGGAGAT
AGCTAAAGCCGAGGGTTACGATGATATTAAAATCACCGGTCCTCGACTCGATATGGATACTGATTTCAAA
ACGTGGATCGGTGTCATCTACGCGTTCAGCAAATACGGCTTGTCCTCAAACACCATCCAGTTATCGTTTC
AGGAATTCGCTAAAGCCTGTGGTTTCCCCTCAAAACGTCTGGATGCGAAACTGCGTTTAACCATTCATGA
ATCACTTGGACGCTTGCGTAACAAGGGTATCGCTTTTAAGCGCGGAAAAGATGCTAAAGGCGGCTATCAG
ACTGGTCTGCTGAAGGTCGGGCGTTTTGATGCTGACCTTGATCTGATAGAGCTGGAGGCTGATTCGAAGT
TGTGGGAGCTGTTCCAGCTTGATTATCGCGTTCTGTTGCAACACCACGCCTTGCGTGCCCTTCCGAAGAA
AGAAGCTGCACAAGCCATTTACACTTTCATCGAAAGCCTTCCGCAGAACCCGTTGCCGCTATCGTTCGCG
CGAATCCGTGAGCGCCTGGCTTTGCAGTCAGCTGTTGGCGAGCAAAACCGTATCATTAAGAAAGCGATAG
AACAGCTTAAAACAATCGGCTATCTCGACTGTTCTATTGAGAAGAAAGGCCGGGAAAGTTTTGTAATCGT
CCATTCTCGCAATCCAAAGCTGAAACTCCCCGAATAAGTGTGTGCTGGAGGGAAACCGCATTAAAAAGAT
GTGTGCTGCCGGGAAGGCTTGTCCAATTTCCTGTTTTTGATGTGCGCTGGAGGGGGACGCCCCTCAGTTT
GCCCAGACTTTCCCTCCAGCACACATCTGTCCATCCGCTTTTCCCTCCAGCACACATCGAAGCTGCCGGG
CAAGCCGTTCTCACCAGTTGATAGAGAGTGAAGCTAGCTTGGCTGCCCATTGAAGCAGGAAATCACCAAA
ATGATTCAGGCTACAACCTGAACGTAGAAGAAATCCGCGTCCTTTATGCGTGGAGGATGCCAAAGCATGT
TGTGACACACTTGGCAAAGGAGTAAGCATGCAGAGAATGCTATGTACAAGCATCTACGCATACATTATTA
TTTTATGCAGCATTTTTAATTAAATTCAAAAATACAGCATAAAGGATGACTTTCGATGAGTGATTCCAGC
CAGCTTCACAAGGTTGCTCAAAGAGCAAACAGAATGCTCAATGTTCTGACTGAACAAGTACAGTTGCAAA
AGGATGAGCTACACGCGAACGAGTTTTACCAGGTCTATGCGAAAGCGGCACTGGCAAAATTGCCTCTACT
GACTCGAGCGAACGTTGACTATGCCGTAAGTGAAATGGAAGAAAAGGGTTATGTTTTCGATAAACGCCCT
GCTGGCTCTTCAATGAAATATGCGATGTCAATTCAGAACATCATTGACATATATGAACATCGCGGAGTGC
CAAAATACCGGGATCGCTACAGCGAAGCGTATGTGATTTTCATCTCCAATCTTAAAGGCGGTGTGTCAAA
AACTGTATCGACGGTTTCTCTGGCGCATGCAATGCGTGCTCACCCTCATCTTCTTATGGAGGATTTAAGG
ATTCTGGTTATTGACCTTGATCCGCAATCTTCAGCAACGATGTTTTTAAGCCATAAACACTCTATTGGTA
TCGTAAACGCAACATCTGCACAGGCTATGTTGCAGAATGTAAGCCGTGAAGAGCTGTTAGAGGAGTTTAT
TGTTCCTTCTGTTGTACCTGGGGTTGACGTTATGCCTGCGTCGATTGACGATGCCTTTATTGCATCCGAT
TGGAGAGAGCTGTGCAATGAGCATCTACCGGGTCAGAACATCCATGCTGTCCTGAAAGAAAATGTGATTG
ATAAGCTGAAGAGCGATTATGACTTTATCCTCGTTGATAGTGGTCCTCACCTTGACGCCTTCCTGAAAAA
TGCTTTGGCCTCGGCCAATATACTGTTTACACCTCTGCCGCCAGCAACTGTCGATTTCCACTCATCGCTT
AAATACGTTGCCCGCCTTCCTGAGTTGGTGAAACTCATTTCGGATGAAGGCTGCGAGTGCCAGCTTGCGA
CTAACATTGGTTTTATGTCCAAGTTGAGTAACAAGGCAGACCATAAGTATTGCCATAGCCTGGCTAAAGA
AGTGTTCGGTGGGGATATGCTTGATGTCTTCCTCCCTCGCCTTGACGGTTTTGAACGCTGCGGCGAGTCT
TTTGACACTGTTATTTCAGCTAACCCGGCAACGTATGTTGGTAGTGCTGATGCATTGAAGAACGCGCGAA
TTGCCGCGGAAGATTTTGCTAAAGCAGTTTTTGACCGTATTGAATTTATCAGATCTAACTGAGGAGTAAG
AAACCCCCATGTCAAAGAAAAACAGACCAACAATTGGGCGAACCCTTAATCCTTCAATATTAAGCGGATT
TGATAGTTCTTCAGCCTCTGGCGATCGAGTCGAGCAGGTATTCAAGTTATCAACTGGTCGCCAGGCCACA
TTTATTGAAGAGGTAATACCTCCGAACCAGGTAGAAAGCGATACCTTTGTTGATCAGCATAACAACGGGC
GTGACCAGGCATCTCTTACGCCAAAATCATTAAAAAGTATCCGAAGCACTATTAAGCATCAGCAATTTTA
CCCTGCAATAGGTGTTAGACGGGCTACAGGGAAAATTGAAATTTTGGATGGTTCCCGGCGTCGAGCTTCT
GCCATCTTAGAGAACGTAGGGTTGCGGGTTTTAGTCACGGACCAGGAGATCAGCGTTCAGGAAGCGCAAA
ATTTAGCGAAAGACGTTCAGACAGCATTGCAGCACAGCATTCGAGAAATAGGTCTGCGTTTGATGCGAAT
GAAAAATGATGGGATGAGTCAGAAGGATATTGCAGCCAAAGAAGGGCTGTCTCAGGCGAAGGTCACGCGT
GCTCTCCAGGCAGCGAGTGCTCCGGAAGAATTAGTCGCCCTTTTCCCTGTGCAGTCGGAATTAACCTTTT
CGGACTACAAAACGCTTTGTGCTGTTGGCGACGAAATGGGGAACAAGAATTTAGAGTTTGATCAGCTTAT
TCAAAACATATCCCCGGAAATAAACGACATCTTATCCATTGAAGAAATGGCCGAAGATGAAGTTAAAAAT
AAAATCCTGCGCTTGATAACAAAGGAAGCCTCACTACTCACGGATAAAGGTTCTAAAGATAAGTCCGTAG
TTACTGAATTATGGAAATTTGAGGACAAGGATCGCTTTGCAAGGAAGCGCGTGAAAGGCCGTGCATTTTC
TTATGAGTTTAATCGACTCTCAAAAGAGTTACAGGAAGAACTCGACAGGATGATTGGGCATATCCTTAGA
AAGAGCCTCGATAAAAAGCCGAAGCCTTAAACTTTCGCCATTCAAATTTCACTATTAACTGACTGTTTTT
AAAGTAAATTACTCTAAAATTTCAAGGTGAAATCGCCACGATTTCACCTTGGATTTTACCTTCCTCCCCT
CCTCCCGAAAAAAATAAAAAAATTGCTTGTCACGAGAAAGTCAACAAGTGACTTTCAATAAAATCTCTTC
CGAAAAGGGATTCACACAAGTGCCTTGTGTTTAAGGAAGAGTAAATTGAGTAACTTACGCGAATACCAGA
ATCGTATTGCAGATATCGCAAAACGCTCTAAAGCTGTGCTTGGCTGGGCAAGCACTGCGCAGTTCGGTAC
TGATAACCAATTCATTAAAGATGATGCCGCGCGTGCCGCATCTATCCTTGAAGCTGCACGTAAAGACCCG
GTTTTTGCGGGTATCTCTGATAATGCCACCGCTCAAATCGCTACAGCGTGGGCAAGTGCACTGGCTGACT
ACGCCGCAGCACATAAATCTATGCCGCGTCCGGAAATTCTGGCCTCCTGCCACCAGACGCTGGAAAACTG
CCTGATAGAGTCCACCCGCAATAGCATGGATGCCACTAATAAAGCGATGCTGGAATCTGTCGCAGCAGAG
ATGATGAGCGTTTCTGACGGTGTTATGCGTCTGCCTTTATTCCTCGCGATGATCCTGCCTGTTCAGTTGG
GGGCAGCTACCGCTGATGCGTGTACCTTCATTCCGGTTACGCGTGACCAGTCCGACATCTATGAAGTCTT
TAACGTGGCAGGTTCATCTTTTGGTTCTTATGCTGCTGGTGATGTTCTGGACATGCAATCCGTCGGTGTG
TACAGCCAGTTACGTCGCCGCTATGTGCTGGTGGCAAGCTCCGATGGCACCAGCAAAACCGCAACCTTCA
AGATGGAAGACTTCGAAGGCCAGAATGTACCAATCCGAAAAGGTCGCACTAACATCTACGTTAACCGTAT
TAAGTCTGTTGTTGATAACGGTTCCGGCAGCCTACTTCACTCGTTTACTAATGCTGCTGGTGAGCAAATC
ACTGTTACCTGCTCTCTGAACTACAACATTGGTCAGATTGCCCTGTCGTTCTCCAAAGCGCCGGATAAAG
GCACTGAGATCGCAATTGAGACGGAAATCAATATTGAAGCCGCTCCTGAGCTGATCCCGCTGATCAACCA
CGAAATGAAGAAATACACCCTGTTCCCAAGTCAGTTCGTTATCGCGGCTGAGCACACGGTACAGGCGGCG
TATGAAGCACATTATTGAAGCATTTATCAGGGTTATTGTCTCATGAGCGGATACATATTTGAATGTATTT
AGAAAAATAAACAAATAGGGGTTCCGCGCACATTTCCCCGAAAAGTGCCACCTGTAATGTGAGTTAGCTC
ACTCATTAGGCACCCCAGGCTTTACACTTTATGCTTCCGGCTCGTATGTTGTGTGGAATTGTGAGCGGAT
AACAATTTCACACAGGAAACAGCTATGACCATGATTACGCCAAGCTAGCTTGCATGCCTGCAGGTCGAAG
GCCGTGGCGGCGGCACTTTTGCCCATGAATTGCTCGCTGTGGAGTACGCAGGCTGGATTTCTCCCGCGTT
TCGGCTGAAGGTAAACCAGACATTTATCGACTATCGAACCGGAAGATTACAACCTGCTATTCCGCAGAGT
CTCCCTGAAGCTCTCCGTTTGGCTGCCGACCTGGCAGAGCAAAAGCAACGGCTGGAGCAAAAAATGCTTA
TGGATGCACCTAAAGTCGAATTCGCTGAACGCGTTGCTACCGCCAGCGGGGTTCTAATCGGCAACTATGC
CAAAGTGCTCGGCCTGGGCCAAAACTATCTCTTCACCTGGTTGCGTGATAACGGAATTCTGATCGCAACC
GGTGAACGCAGGAACGTCCCCAAACAAGAATACATATCTCGTGGGTATTTCACCCTTAAAGAAACCGTGA
TCGATACAAGCAATGGAAGCAGGATTTCTTTCACGACTCGTATAACCGGCAAAGGTCAGCAGTGGCTGAT
GAAGCGATTGCTTGATGCTGGTGTGCTGCTGTCGCGGCAACGCGCTAACAGACGTAGTAAGAACCACCAG
CATTGTAATGCTGGCTAAAGTCACTTTCCTGAGCTGTATAACGATGAGCGATTTTACTTTTTCTGGCTAT
GAATTGGCCTGCTTTGTAACACACTCCGGTCTATCCCGTAGCGCCGGGCATATCCTGTCGCAATGTGCAA
ATCTCGCGGCAACAACCAGTGAATACTTCATTCACAAGCCTCACCGCCTGATCGCGGCAGAAACTGGTTA
TAGCCAATCAACCGTCGTTCGTGCATTCCGTGAAGCTGTAAACAAAGGAATTCTGTCTGTAGAGATTGTT
ATCGGCGATCACCGTGAACGTCGCGCTAACCTGTACCGGTTTACACCATCCTTTTTGGCCTTCGCACAAC
AAGCCAAAAATGCGCTGATAGAAAGCAAATTAAAGATCTCTTCAGCGGCAACCAAGGTTAAAGCTGTTCT
CGCTAAGACATTGGCTTTATTTAATTTTTTATCCACACCCCCATGTCAAAATGATACCCCCTCCCCCTGT
CAGGATGACGTGGCAATAAAGAATAAGAAGTCACAAGTTAAAAAAACAAAAAGATCAGTTTCCGGCGGTG
CCGGAACAACCAGCCTCAAAAAATTGACTTCATGGATCGCTAAGGCAAAAGCAAAGGCTGACAATCTGCG
GTTATCCAAAAAACGCACTCAAAAACATGAGTTCAAGCAGAAAGTAGAGGCGGCTGCGCGGAAATATGCT
TACCTGAAGAACAAGCGTTCGCCTGATATTGGCGGGATATCAAACTTCGATAACCTACCGCATTGCATGA
CGGTAAACGAAGCTCTTAATGCGGTTTTAGCCAAAAATAAAGATAACGAACAATGGGGTATACCGGCAGG
ATTCAGAGGGTAATGAATTGCTCTAATTATAACCATGCATACTTTCAACACCTCTAGTTTGCCATGAGGC
AAACTCATAGGTGTCCTGGTAAGAGGACACTGTTGCCAAAACTGGACGCCCCATTATTGCAATTACTAAG
AAACCATTATTATCATGACATTAACCTATAAAAATAGGCGTATCACGAGGCCCTTTCGTCTTCAAGAATT
TTATAAACCGTGGAGCGGGCAATACTGAGCTGATGAGCAATTTCCGTTGCACCAGTGCCCTTCTGATGAA
GCGTCAGCACGACGTTCCTGTCCACGGTACGCCTGCGGCCAAATTTGATTCCTTTCAGCT
Features (pLannotate 1.2.2; 24 found; start..end, strand, type, name):
    451..475     +  misc_feature   LB T-DNA repeat: left border repeat from nopaline C58 T-DNA
    535..562     +  protein_bind   phage φC31 attP (fragment): attachment site of phage φC31 phage φC31 integrase
    560..577     +  protein_bind   attB (fragment): minimal attB site for the φC31 integrase (Groth et al., 2000) phage φC31 integrase
    606..656     +  protein_bind   attB (fragment): attB site for the φC31 integrase (Groth et al., 2000) phage φC31 integrase
    657..690     -  protein_bind   FRT (minimal): supports FLP-mediated excision but not integration (Turan and Bode, 2011) FLP recombinase from the Saccharomyces cerevisiae 2μ plasmid
    780..804     +  misc_feature   RB T-DNA repeat: right border repeat from nopaline C58 T-DNA
    951..1277    -  CDS            ocd (fragment): OCD_AGRFC - Experimental evidence at protein level: Swiss-Prot protein existence level 1. Catalyzes the conversion of L-ornithine into L-proline with release of ammonia. Is involved in the utilization of nopaline, a catabolic pathway that proceeds through L-arginine and L-ornithine to L-proline. Nopaline is a predominant opine in plant cells transformed with Ti plasmid pTiC58. From Agrobacterium fabrum (strain C58 / ATCC 33970) (Agrobacterium tumefaciens (strain C58)).
   1330..5964    +  misc_feature   pRi replicator region: replicator region from Agrobacterium plasmid pRiA 4b
   9205..9477    -  CDS            tnpR (fragment): TNR3_ECOLX - Experimental evidence at protein level: Swiss-Prot protein existence level 1. Resolvase catalyzes the resolution (a site-specific recombination) of the cointegrated replicon to yield the final transposition products. From Escherichia coli.
   9465..9611    -  CDS            TRA2_ECOLX (fragment): Protein predicted: Swiss-Prot protein existence level 4. Required for transposition of transposon Tn903. From Escherichia coli.
   9752..10570   -  CDS            KanR: aminoglycoside phosphotransferase; aph(3')-Ia; confers resistance to kanamycin in bacteria or G418 (Geneticin®) in eukaryotes
  12127..12984   +  CDS            repA: REP5_ECOLX - Experimental evidence at protein level: Swiss-Prot protein existence level 1. RepA is essential for origin function, autoregulates its own synthesis from the promoter, and, when overproduced, blocks origin function. From Escherichia coli.
  13426..14619   +  CDS            parA: PARA_ECOLX - Experimental evidence at protein level: Swiss-Prot protein existence level 1. This protein is essential for plasmid partition. It ensures the proper distribution of newly replicated plasmids to daughter cells during cell division. ParA is trans-acting. From Escherichia coli.
  14639..15565   +  CDS            parB (fragment): PARB_ECOLX - Protein inferred from homology: Swiss-Prot protein existence level 3. Control of plasmid partitioning; required to recognize the cis-acting partition sites. From Escherichia coli.
  15597..15665   +  CDS            parB (fragment): PARB_ECOLX - Protein inferred from homology: Swiss-Prot protein existence level 3. Control of plasmid partitioning; required to recognize the cis-acting partition sites. From Escherichia coli.
  15824..16402   +  CDS            incB (fragment): INCB_ECOLX - Protein predicted: Swiss-Prot protein existence level 4. This protein is thought to be cis acting and to contain the putative attachment site on the DNA for the cellular partition apparatus. From Escherichia coli.
  16881..16968   -  promoter       AmpR promoter (fragment): bla
  16995..17016   +  protein_bind   CAP binding site: CAP binding activates transcription in the presence of cAMP. E. coli catabolite activator protein
  17031..17061   +  promoter       lac promoter: promoter for the E. coli lac operon
  17065..17087   +  protein_bind   lac operator (fragment): The lac repressor binds to the lac operator to inhibit transcription in E. coli. This inhibition can be relieved by adding lactose or isopropyl-β-D-thiogalactopyranoside (IPTG). lac repressor encoded by lacI
  17127..17148   -  misc_feature   MCS (fragment): pUC18/19 multiple cloning site
  17147..17668   +  CDS            kilA (fragment): KILA_BPP1 - Protein predicted: Swiss-Prot protein existence level 4. Not essential for vegetative replication. Either interferes with plasmid establishment after transformation or is lethal to cells. May be related or lytic development of P1. From Escherichia phage P1 (Bacteriophage P1).
  17718..18560   +  CDS            repL: REPL_BPP1 - Protein predicted: Swiss-Prot protein existence level 4. Essential for L-replicon function. Necessary for initiation of DNA replication from the L-replicon at oriL (Probable). From Escherichia phage P1 (Bacteriophage P1).
  18736..46      -  CDS            tnpR (fragment) (across the origin): TNR3_ECOLX - Experimental evidence at protein level: Swiss-Prot protein existence level 1. Resolvase catalyzes the resolution (a site-specific recombination) of the cointegrated replicon to yield the final transposition products. From Escherichia coli.
