[The description below was written by a language model from this plasmid's Addgene catalogue record and pLannotate feature annotations shown in this document.]
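Description:
pDASH-AIIK is an empty acceptor backbone of about 18.9 kb from the DASH gene-stacking system for plant synthetic biology. It is built on pYLTAC17, a transformation-competent artificial chromosome type of binary vector, and is designated Acceptor vector II, meaning it is designed to receive a Donor II construct first in the stacking sequence. It carries no insert.

In E. coli it is maintained at low copy by a P1-derived plasmid replicon (repA) together with the parA, parB and incB partition functions, which help keep large constructs stable. A lac promoter/operator lies upstream of the P1 lytic replicon elements (a kilA fragment and repL), an arrangement that in P1-based vectors generally allows inducible copy-number amplification, although the record does not state that it is used this way here. The pRi replicator region from an Agrobacterium Ri plasmid supports replication in Agrobacterium. Selection in bacteria is by kanamycin through an aph(3')-Ia KanR gene. The transposon-related fragments (tnpR, a Tn903 fragment), the ocd fragment and the partial AmpR promoter appear to be backbone remnants.

The working region is a very short T-DNA bounded by nopaline-type left and right border repeats. Between the borders are φC31 integrase attachment-site sequences (the catalogue entry calls the docking site attBCC) and an adjacent minimal FRT site for FLP recombinase. The name and purpose indicate that donor cargo is inserted at the attB site by integrase-mediated recombination. The FRT site presumably serves to excise unwanted donor sequences so that further rounds of stacking can follow, but the record does not spell out the mechanism. No plant selectable marker or expression cassette is annotated within the T-DNA, so these would have to come from the donor vectors. The assembled multigene T-DNAs are presumably then delivered to plants by Agrobacterium.
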