Addgene plasmid #242526: pDASH-AIIK
Purpose: (Empty Backbone) Acceptor vector II, accepting Donor II first, with attBCC-FRT
Depositing lab: Jose Alonso & Anna Stepanova. Depositing organization: North Carolina State University. Publication: DASH: a versatile and high-capacity gene stacking system for plant synthetic biology. Zhao C, Stepanova AN, Alonso JM. Plant Biotechnol J. 2025 Jun 10. doi: 10.1111/pbi.70179. PubMed 40493021.
Backbone
  Vector backbone: pYLTAC17
  Vector type: Synthetic Biology
Growth in bacteria
  Bacterial resistance: Kanamycin, 50 μg/mL
  Growth temperature: 37°C
  Growth strain: EPI300
  Copy number: Low Copy
Gene/Insert
  Gene/Insert name: None
Terms and licenses: Academic/Nonprofit Terms; Industry Terms: Not Available to Industry
Depositor comments: Please visit https://benchling.com/s/seq-HVIqJXvbrtbBqMYUUc5A?m=slm-FcneTZ1mxXdSoXKCdkoD for annotated plasmid map.
How to cite: pDASH-AIIK was a gift from Jose Alonso & Anna Stepanova (Addgene plasmid # 242526 ; http://n2t.net/addgene:242526 ; RRID:Addgene_242526)
